Addgene plasmid #197094: pMAT_M11_PQEINF
Purpose: This plasmid contains the coding sequence for signaling peptide M11, which contains the PQEINF signaling motif. Digest this insert and add it to pHR_pSFFV_scFVCD19_CD8a_CD3zP2AEGFP
Depositing lab: Wendell Lim. Depositing organization: University of California, San Francisco (UCSF). Publication: Decoding CAR T cell phenotype using combinatorial signaling motif libraries and machine learning. Daniels KG, Wang S, Simic MS, Bhargava HK, Capponi S, Tonai Y, Yu W, Bianco S, Lim WA. Science. 2022 Dec 16;378(6625):1194-1200. doi: 10.1126/science.abq0225. Epub 2022 Dec 8. PubMed 36480602.
Backbone
  Vector backbone: pMAT
  Backbone manufacturer: Thermofisher
  Vector type: Mammalian Expression
Growth in bacteria
  Bacterial resistance: Ampicillin, 100 μg/mL
  Growth temperature: 37°C
  Growth strain: DH5alpha
  Copy number: High Copy
Gene/Insert
  Gene/Insert name: This plasmid contains the coding sequence for signaling peptide M11, which contains the PQEINF signaling motif.
  Species: H. sapiens (human)
Resource information
  A portion of this plasmid was derived from a plasmid made by: CD8a hinge and transmembrane domain: Provided by Michael Milone and Dr. Carl June UPENN.
Terms and licenses: Academic/Nonprofit Terms; Industry Terms: Not Available to Industry
How to cite: pMAT_M11_PQEINF was a gift from Wendell Lim (Addgene plasmid # 197094 ; http://n2t.net/addgene:197094 ; RRID:Addgene_197094)
