[The description below was written by a language model from this plasmid's Addgene catalogue record and pLannotate feature annotations shown in this document.]
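Description:
pMAT_M11_PQEINF is a small (about 2.5 kb) bacterial carrier plasmid built on the commercial pMAT gene-synthesis backbone. It holds a short synthetic coding fragment for a signaling peptide designated M11, which carries the PQEINF motif. It is propagated in E. coli through a high-copy ColE1/pUC-type origin and selected with ampicillin via the β-lactamase gene and its native promoter. The remaining annotated backbone elements are mostly short remnants: fragments of an M13 origin, lacZα, lacI and an RSF origin, plus a T7 promoter upstream of the insert region. Although the catalogue lists the vector type as mammalian expression, the feature table shows no mammalian promoter, polyadenylation signal or eukaryotic selection marker, so the plasmid appears to serve as a storage and donor vector rather than an expression construct in its own right.

The insert is a roughly 60 bp human-derived segment that the annotation matches to CD40 (TNFRSF5), a TNF-receptor family member that signals through TRAF adaptors. This fits a PQEINF-containing peptide taken from that receptor's cytoplasmic tail. It is flanked on both sides by fragments of the pUC18/19 multiple cloning site, which presumably supply the restriction sites for excising it, although the record does not name the enzymes. According to the stated purpose, the fragment is meant to be digested out and inserted into a companion pHR lentiviral vector encoding an SFFV-driven anti-CD19 scFv chimeric antigen receptor with a CD8α hinge and transmembrane domain, CD3ζ and a P2A-linked EGFP. The plasmid is thus one modular part in a set used to assemble combinatorial signaling-motif libraries for studying how the composition of the CAR intracellular domain shapes T cell phenotype.
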