Features (pLannotate 1.2.2; 11 found; start..end, strand, type, name):
      3..134     -  rep_origin     M13 ori (fragment): M13 bacteriophage origin of replication; arrow indicates direction of (+) strand synthesis
    155..311     -  CDS            lacZα (fragment): LacZα fragment of β-galactosidase; lacZ fragment
    320..338     +  promoter       T7 promoter: promoter for bacteriophage T7 RNA polymerase
    389..404     +  misc_feature   MCS (fragment): pUC18/19 multiple cloning site
    431..493     +  CDS            CD40 (fragment): TNR5_HUMAN - Also known as TNFRSF5. Experimental evidence at protein level: Swiss-Prot protein existence level 1. Receptor for TNFSF5/CD40LG (PubMed:31331973). Transduces TRAF6- and MAP3K8-mediated signals that activate ERK in macrophages and B cells, leading to induction of immunoglobulin secretion (By similarity). From Homo sapiens (Human).
    526..541     +  misc_feature   MCS (fragment): pUC18/19 multiple cloning site
    585..632     -  CDS            lacI (fragment): lac repressor; lacI; The lac repressor binds to the lac operator to inhibit transcription in E. coli. This inhibition can be relieved by adding lactose or isopropyl-β-D-thiogalactopyranoside (IPTG).
    669..709     -  rep_origin     RSF ori (fragment): Plasmids containing the RSF 1030 origin of replication can be propagated in E. coli cells that contain additional plasmids with compatible origins.
    787..1375    -  rep_origin     ori: high-copy-number ColE1/pMB1/pBR322/pUC origin of replication
   1546..2406    -  CDS            AmpR: β-lactamase; bla; confers resistance to ampicillin, carbenicillin, and related antibiotics
   2407..2511    -  promoter       AmpR promoter: bla
>Addgene plasmid #197094 | pMAT_M11_PQEINF | addgene full sequence | sequence record 386825 | Addgene NGS Result
CTAAATTGTAAGCGTTAATATTTTGTTAAAATTCGCGTTAAATTTTTGTTAAATCAGCTCATTTTTTAAC
CAATAGGCCGAAATCGGCAAAATCCCTTATAAATCAAAAGAATAGACCGAGATAGGGTTGAGTGGCCGCT
ACAGGGCGCTCCCATTCGCCATTCAGGCTGCGCAACTGTTGGGAAGGGCGTTTCGGTGCGGGCCTCTTCG
CTATTACGCCAGCTGGCGAAAGGGGGATGTGCTGCAAGGCGATTAAGTTGGGTAACGCCAGGGTTTTCCC
AGTCACGACGTTGTAAAACGACGGCCAGTGAGCGCGACGTAATACGACTCACTATAGGGCGAATTGGCGG
AAGGCCGTCAAGGCCACGTGTCTTGTCCAGGCGCGCCACGGTACCCGGGGATCCACCTGCAACACTCCGG
ATCAGGATCTAAAGCCCCTCACGCCAAGCAAGAGCCCCAAGAGATCAACTTCCCCGACGATCTGCCTGGC
TCCGGATCAGGATCCGGCAGTGGTACAAGGCAGGTGGATCCTCTAGAGTCGTTTTAATTAATGGAGCACA
AGACTGGCCTCATGGGCCTTCCGCTCACTGCCCGCTTTCCAGTCGGGAAACCTGTCGTGCCAGCTGCATT
AACATGGTCATAGCTGTTTCCTTGCGTATTGGGCGCTCTCCGCTTCCTCGCTCACTGACTCGCTGCGCTC
GGTCGTTCGGGTAAAGCCTGGGGTGCCTAATGAGCAAAAGGCCAGCAAAAGGCCAGGAACCGTAAAAAGG
CCGCGTTGCTGGCGTTTTTCCATAGGCTCCGCCCCCCTGACGAGCATCACAAAAATCGACGCTCAAGTCA
GAGGTGGCGAAACCCGACAGGACTATAAAGATACCAGGCGTTTCCCCCTGGAAGCTCCCTCGTGCGCTCT
CCTGTTCCGACCCTGCCGCTTACCGGATACCTGTCCGCCTTTCTCCCTTCGGGAAGCGTGGCGCTTTCTC
ATAGCTCACGCTGTAGGTATCTCAGTTCGGTGTAGGTCGTTCGCTCCAAGCTGGGCTGTGTGCACGAACC
CCCCGTTCAGCCCGACCGCTGCGCCTTATCCGGTAACTATCGTCTTGAGTCCAACCCGGTAAGACACGAC
TTATCGCCACTGGCAGCAGCCACTGGTAACAGGATTAGCAGAGCGAGGTATGTAGGCGGTGCTACAGAGT
TCTTGAAGTGGTGGCCTAACTACGGCTACACTAGAAGAACAGTATTTGGTATCTGCGCTCTGCTGAAGCC
AGTTACCTTCGGAAAAAGAGTTGGTAGCTCTTGATCCGGCAAACAAACCACCGCTGGTAGCGGTGGTTTT
TTTGTTTGCAAGCAGCAGATTACGCGCAGAAAAAAAGGATCTCAAGAAGATCCTTTGATCTTTTCTACGG
GGTCTGACGCTCAGTGGAACGAAAACTCACGTTAAGGGATTTTGGTCATGAGATTATCAAAAAGGATCTT
CACCTAGATCCTTTTAAATTAAAAATGAAGTTTTAAATCAATCTAAAGTATATATGAGTAAACTTGGTCT
GACAGTTACCAATGCTTAATCAGTGAGGCACCTATCTCAGCGATCTGTCTATTTCGTTCATCCATAGTTG
CCTGACTCCCCGTCGTGTAGATAACTACGATACGGGAGGGCTTACCATCTGGCCCCAGTGCTGCAATGAT
ACCGCGAGAACCACGCTCACCGGCTCCAGATTTATCAGCAATAAACCAGCCAGCCGGAAGGGCCGAGCGC
AGAAGTGGTCCTGCAACTTTATCCGCCTCCATCCAGTCTATTAATTGTTGCCGGGAAGCTAGAGTAAGTA
GTTCGCCAGTTAATAGTTTGCGCAACGTTGTTGCCATTGCTACAGGCATCGTGGTGTCACGCTCGTCGTT
TGGTATGGCTTCATTCAGCTCCGGTTCCCAACGATCAAGGCGAGTTACATGATCCCCCATGTTGTGCAAA
AAAGCGGTTAGCTCCTTCGGTCCTCCGATCGTTGTCAGAAGTAAGTTGGCCGCAGTGTTATCACTCATGG
TTATGGCAGCACTGCATAATTCTCTTACTGTCATGCCATCCGTAAGATGCTTTTCTGTGACTGGTGAGTA
CTCAACCAAGTCATTCTGAGAATAGTGTATGCGGCGACCGAGTTGCTCTTGCCCGGCGTCAATACGGGAT
AATACCGCGCCACATAGCAGAACTTTAAAAGTGCTCATCATTGGAAAACGTTCTTCGGGGCGAAAACTCT
CAAGGATCTTACCGCTGTTGAGATCCAGTTCGATGTAACCCACTCGTGCACCCAACTGATCTTCAGCATC
TTTTACTTTCACCAGCGTTTCTGGGTGAGCAAAAACAGGAAGGCAAAATGCCGCAAAAAAGGGAATAAGG
GCGACACGGAAATGTTGAATACTCATACTCTTCCTTTTTCAATATTATTGAAGCATTTATCAGGGTTATT
GTCTCATGAGCGGATACATATTTGAATGTATTTAGAAAAATAAACAAATAGGGGTTCCGCGCACATTTCC
CCGAAAAGTGCCAC
